>Addgene plasmid #220680 | AiP1905 - pAAV-AiE2540m-minBG-SYFP2-WPRE-BGHpA | addgene full sequence | sequence record 462011 | Addgene NGS Result
CCTGCAGGCAGCTGCGCGCTCGCTCGCTCACTGAGGCCGCCCGGGCGTCGGGCGACCTTTGGTCGCCCGG
CCTCAGTGAGCGAGCGAGCGCGCAGAGAGGGAGTGGCCAACTCCATCACTAGGGGTTCCTGCGGCCGCAC
GCGTTGTAAGAGTAATAATCGGTCTATTTCAGTCACGCTGCAGGCAAACACTCAGGTGCCCATTCTGACT
ACTCAAGGATTTCTCTTGTGACATAGGAAATGCTTTCAGTTGGTAAAGCTGCAGCATGTAATTACAATCG
AACACTCTTGTACTTTCCTCTTTTACAAAAATCCTCTCCTAGCTGAGCCTCCTCTGAGTCATCGACACAG
CTGCTCTCCTGATTATTGGAATTTTCTTTTGATAAGAAGGAAGTCACTCTCATTGACAGTACTAGGCTAA
GAAAGAATGCTAACGGTGGCATAAAATATGAAATTGGATTTTTTTCTATTGCAAAAAGCAGTAAAGTTTT
GAAGAGCAGGTTATATGACATCTTGCTTAATATATACGGAGCTCGGGCTGGGCATAAAAGTCAGGGCAGA
GCCATCTATTGCTTACATTTGCTTCTGGGATCCAGATCTTTCGAAGCTAGCGCTACCGGTCGCCACCATG
GTGAGCAAGGGCGAGGAGCTGTTCACCGGGGTGGTGCCCATCCTGGTCGAGCTGGACGGCGACGTAAACG
GCCACAAGTTCAGCGTGTCCGGCGAGGGCGAGGGCGATGCCACCTACGGCAAGCTGACCCTGAAGCTGAT
CTGCACCACCGGCAAGCTGCCCGTGCCCTGGCCCACCCTCGTGACCACCCTGGGCTACGGCGTGCAGTGC
TTCGCCCGCTACCCCGACCACATGAAGCAGCACGACTTCTTCAAGTCCGCCATGCCCGAAGGCTACGTCC
AGGAGCGCACCATCTTCTTCAAGGACGACGGCAACTACAAGACCCGCGCCGAGGTGAAGTTCGAGGGCGA
CACCCTGGTGAACCGCATCGAGCTGAAGGGCATCGACTTCAAGGAGGACGGCAACATCCTGGGGCACAAG
CTGGAGTACAACTACAACAGCCACAACGTCTATATCACCGCCGACAAGCAGAAGAACGGCATCAAGGCCA
ACTTCAAGATCCGCCACAACATCGAGGACGGCGGCGTGCAGCTCGCCGACCACTACCAGCAGAACACCCC
CATCGGCGACGGCCCCGTGCTGCTGCCCGACAACCACTACCTGAGCTACCAGTCCAAGCTGAGCAAAGAC
CCCAACGAGAAGCGCGATCACATGGTCCTGCTGGAGTTCGTGACCGCCGCCGGGATCACTCTCGGCATGG
ACGAGCTGTACAAGTAAGTCGACGGCGCGCCGCGGCCGCGAATTCGATATCATAATCAACCTCTGGATTA
CAAAATTTGTGAAAGATTGACTGGTATTCTTAACTATGTTGCTCCTTTTACGCTATGTGGATACGCTGCT
TTAATGCCTTTGTATCATGCTATTGCTTCCCGTATGGCTTTCATTTTCTCCTCCTTGTATAAATCCTGGT
TAGTTCTTGCCACGGCGGAACTCATCGCCGCCTGCCTTGCCCGCTGCTGGACAGGGGCTCGGCTGTTGGG
CACTGACAATTCCGTGGCTCGAGAGATCTTCGACTGTGCCTTCTAGTTGCCAGCCATCTGTTGTTTGCCC
CTCCCCCGTGCCTTCCTTGACCCTGGAAGGTGCCACTCCCACTGTCCTTTCCTAATAAAATGAGGAAATT
GCATCGCATTGTCTGAGTAGGTGTCATTCTATTCTGGGGGGTGGGGTGGGGCAGGACAGCAAGGGGGAGG
ATTGGGAAGACAATAGCAGGCATGAGATCTCACGTGCGGACCGAGCGGCCGCAGGAACCCCTAGTGATGG
AGTTGGCCACTCCCTCTCTGCGCGCTCGCTCGCTCACTGAGGCCGGGCGACCAAAGGTCGCCCGACGCCC
GGGCTTTGCCCGGGCGGCCTCAGTGAGCGAGCGAGCGCGCAGCTGCCTGCAGGGGCGCCTGATGCGGTAT
TTTCTCCTTACGCATCTGTGCGGTATTTCACACCGCATA
[95 nt withheld, positions 2070-2164]
T
[46 nt withheld, positions 2166-2211]
C
[141 nt withheld, positions 2213-2353]
CCTTTGACGTTGGAGTCCACGTTCTTT
[37 nt withheld, positions 2381-2417]
ACTCTATCTCGGGCTATTCTTTTGATTTATAAGGGATTTTGCCGATTTCGGTCTATTGGTTAAAAAATGA
GCTGATTTAACAAAAATTTAACGCGAATTTTAACAAAATATTAACGTTTACAATTTTATGGTGCACTCTC
AGTACAATCTGCTCTGATGCCGCATAGTTAAGCCAGCCCCGACACCCGCCAACACCCGCTGACGCGCCCT
GACGGGCTTGTCTGCTCCCGGCATCCGCTTACAGACAAGCTGTGACCGTCTCCGGGAGCTGCATGTGTCA
GAGGTTTTCACCGTCATCACCGAAACGCGCGAGACGAAAGGGCCTCGTGATACGCCTATTTTTATAGGTT
AATGTCATGATAATAATGGTTTCTTAGACGTCAGGTGGCACTTTTCGGGGAAATGTGCGCGGAACCCCTA
TTTGTTTATTTTTCTAAATACATTCAAATATGTATCCGCTCATGAGACAATAACCCTGATAAATGCTTCA
ATAATATTGAAAAAGGAAGAGTATGAGTATTCAACATTTCCGTGTCGCCCTTATTCCCTTTTTTGCGGCA
TTTTGCCTTCCTGTTTTTGCTCACCCAGAAACGCTGGTGAAAGTAAAAGATGCTGAAGATCAGTTGGGTG
CACGAGTGGGTTACATCGAACTGGATCTCAACAGCGGTAAGATCCTTGAGAGTTTTCGCCCCGAAGAACG
TTTTCCAATGATGAGCACTTTTAAAGTTCTGCTATGTGGCGCGGTATTATCCCGTATTGACGCCGGGCAA
GAGCAACTCGGTCGCCGCATACACTATTCTCAGAATGACTTGGTTGAGTACTCACCAGTCACAGAAAAGC
ATCTTACGGATGGCATGACAGTAAGAGAATTATGCAGTGCTGCCATAACCATGAGTGATAACACTGCGGC
CAACTTACTTCTGACAACGATCGGAGGACCGAAGGAGCTAACCGCTTTTTTGCACAACATGGGGGATCAT
GTAACTCGCCTTGATCGTTGGGAACCGGAGCTGAATGAAGCCATACCAAACGACGAGCGTGACACCACGA
TGCCTGTAGCAATGGCAACAACGTTGCGCAAACTATTAACTGGCGAACTACTTACTCTAGCTTCCCGGCA
ACAATTAATAGACTGGATGGAGGCGGATAAAGTTGCAGGACCACTTCTGCGCTCGGCCCTTCCGGCTGGC
TGGTTTATTGCTGATAAATCTGGAGCCGGTGAGCGTGGGTCTCGCGGTATCATTGCAGCACTGGGGCCAG
ATGGTAAGCCCTCCCGTATCGTAGTTATCTACACGACGGGGAGTCAGGCAACTATGGATGAACGAAATAG
ACAGATCGCTGAGATAGGTGCCTCACTGATTAAGCATTGGTAACTGTCAGACCAAGTTTACTCATATATA
CTTTAGATTGATTTAAAACTTCATTTTTAATTTAAAAGGATCTAGGTGAAGATCCTTTTTGATAATCTCA
TGACCAAAATCCCTTAACGTGAGTTTTCGTTCCACTGAGCGTCAGACCCCGTAGAAAAGATCAAAGGATC
TTCTTGAGATCCTTTTTTTCTGCGCGTAATCTGCTGCTTGCAAACAAAAAAACCACCGCTACCAGCGGTG
GTTTGTTTGCCGGATCAAGAGCTACCAACTCTTTTTCCGAAGGTAACTGGCTTCAGCAGAGCGCAGATAC
CAAATACTGTTCTTCTAGTGTAGCCGTAGTTAGGCCACCACTTCAAGAACTCTGTAGCACCGCCTACATA
CCTCGCTCTGCTAATCCTGTTACCAGTGGCTGCTGCCAGTGGCGATAAGTCGTGTCTTACCGGGTTGGAC
TCAAGACGATAGTTACCGGATAAGGCGCAGCGGTCGGGCTGAACGGGGGGTTCGTGCACACAGCCCAGCT
TGGAGCGAACGACCTACACCGAACTGAGATACCTACAGCGTGAGCTATGAGAAAGCGCCACGCTTCCCGA
AGGGAGAAAGGCGGACAGGTATCCGGTAAGCGGCAGGGTCGGAACAGGAGAGCGCACGAGGGAGCTTCCA
GGGGGAAACGCCTGGTATCTTTATAGTCCTGTCGGGTTTCGCCACCTCTGACTTGAGCGTCGATTTTTGT
GATGCTCGTCAGGGGGGCGGAGCCTATGGAAAAACGCCAGCAACGCGGCCTTTTTACGGTTCCTGGCCTT
TTGCTGGCCTTTTGCTCACATGT
Features (pLannotate 1.2.2; 14 found; start..end, strand, type, name):
     12..39      +  repeat_region  AAV2 ITR (fragment): inverted terminal repeat of adeno-associated virus serotype 2 inverted
     68..95      +  repeat_region  AAV2 ITR (fragment): inverted terminal repeat of adeno-associated virus serotype 2 inverted
    628..1344    +  CDS            SYFP2: SYFP2 is a basic (constitutively fluorescent) yellow fluorescent protein published in 2006, derived from Aequorea victoria. It is reported to be a very rapidly-maturing monomer with moderate acid sensitivity.
   1384..1541    +  misc_feature   WPRE (fragment): woodchuck hepatitis virus posttranscriptional regulatory element
   1547..1627    +  misc_feature   WPRE (fragment): woodchuck hepatitis virus posttranscriptional regulatory element
   1644..1755    +  polyA_signal   bGH poly(A) signal: bovine growth hormone polyadenylation signal
   1873..2013    +  repeat_region  AAV2 ITR: inverted terminal repeat of adeno-associated virus serotype 2 inverted
   2018..2069    -  misc_feature   bom (fragment): basis of mobility region from pBR322
   2088..2543    +  rep_origin     f1 ori (sequence partly withheld): f1 bacteriophage origin of replication; arrow indicates direction of (+) strand synthesis
   2544..2593    -  misc_feature   bom (fragment): basis of mobility region from pBR322
   2695..2730    -  CDS            rop (fragment): Rop protein, which maintains plasmids at low copy number; rop
   2825..2929    +  promoter       AmpR promoter: bla
   2930..3790    +  CDS            AmpR: β-lactamase; bla; confers resistance to ampicillin, carbenicillin, and related antibiotics
   3961..4549    +  rep_origin     ori: high-copy-number ColE1/pMB1/pBR322/pUC origin of replication
