[The description below was written by a language model from this plasmid's Addgene catalogue record and pLannotate feature annotations shown in this document.]
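Description:
AiP1905 - pAAV-AiE2540m-minBG-SYFP2-WPRE-BGHpA is an AAV transfer plasmid built on a pAAV2 backbone, in which an enhancer-driven fluorescent reporter cassette is flanked by AAV2 inverted terminal repeats. The ITRs are the cis elements needed for replication and packaging of the intervening DNA into recombinant AAV particles. The annotation finds a complete ITR downstream of the cassette but only short ITR fragments at the upstream end; the record gives no reason for this difference. In bacteria the plasmid is maintained by a high-copy ColE1/pUC-type origin and selected with ampicillin through the bla gene and its own promoter. An f1 phage origin and small remnants of pBR322 bom and rop sequences are also present in the backbone.

The payload pairs the AiE2540m enhancer with a minimal beta-globin promoter (minBG), which has little activity on its own, so expression depends on the cell-type specificity of the enhancer. Neither element is annotated in the feature table, but they presumably occupy the unannotated stretch between the upstream ITR fragments and the coding sequence. According to the depositor comments, MluI and SgrAI cloning sites were left intact, and the construct was assembled by Gibson cloning. The expressed protein is SYFP2, a rapidly maturing monomeric yellow fluorescent protein derived from Aequorea victoria. It is followed by a WPRE, detected as two fragments, which enhances transcript stability and expression, and a bovine growth hormone polyadenylation signal. The stated purpose is AAV-mediated transgene expression in specific populations of brain cells, with SYFP2 labelling the cells in which the enhancer is active. The record does not say which cell population AiE2540m targets.
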