Addgene plasmid #220680: AiP1905 - pAAV-AiE2540m-minBG-SYFP2-WPRE-BGHpA
Purpose: AiE2540m is an enhancer sequence, designed to drive AAV-mediated transgene expression in specific populations of brain cells
Depositing lab: Allen Institute for Brain Science & Bosiljka Tasic. Depositing organization: Allen Institute. Publication: A suite of enhancer AAVs and transgenic mouse lines for genetic access to cortical cell types. Ben-Simon Y, Hooper M, Narayan S, Daigle TL, Dwivedi D, Way SW, Oster A, Stafford DA, Mich JK, Taormina MJ, Martinez RA, Opitz-Araya X, Roth JR, Alexander JR, Allen S, Amster A, Arbuckle J, Ayala A, Baker PM, Bakken TE, Barcelli T, Barta S, Bendrick J, Bertagnolli D, Bielstein C, Bishwakarma P, Bowlus J, Boyer G, Brouner K, Casian B, Casper T, Chakka AB, Chakrabarty R, Chance RK, Chavan S, Clark M, Colbert K, Collman F, Daniel S, Departee M, DiValentin P, Donadio N, Dotson N, Egdorf T, Fliss T, Gabitto M, Garcia J, Gary A, Gasperini M, Gloe J, Goldy J, Gore BB, Graybuck L, Greisman N, Haeseleer F, Halterman C, Haradon Z, Hastings SD, Helback O, Ho W, Hockemeyer D, Huang C, Huff S, Hunker A, Johansen N, Jones D, Juneau Z, Kalmbach B, Kannan M, Khem S, Kussick E, Kutsal R, Larsen R, Lee C, Lee AY, Leibly M, Lenz GH, Li S, Liang E, Lusk N, Madigan Z, Malloy J, Malone J, McCue R, Melchor J, Mollenkopf T, Moosman S, Morin E, Newman D, Ng L, Ngo K, Omstead V, Otto S, Oyama A, Pena N, Pham T, Phillips E, Pom CA, Potekhina L, Ransford S, Ray PL, Rette D, Reynoldson C, Rimorin C, Rocha D, Ruiz A, Sanchez REA, Sawyer L, Sedeno-Cortes A, Sevigny JP, Shapovalova N, Shepard N, Shulga L, Sigler AR, Siverts L, Soliman S, Somasundaram S, Staats B, Stewart K, Szelenyi E, Tieu M, Trader C, Tran A, van Velthoven CTJ, Walker M, Wang Y, Weed N, Wirthlin M, Wood T, Wynalda B, Yao Z, Zhou T, Ariza J, Dee N, Reding M, Ronellenfitch K, Mufti S, Sunkin SM, Smith KA, Esposito L, Waters J, Thyagarajan B, Yao S, Lein ES, Zeng H, Levi BP, Ngai J, Ting JT, Tasic B. Cell. 2025 May 16:S0092-8674(25)00513-6. doi: 10.1016/j.cell.2025.05.002. PubMed 40403729.
Backbone
  Vector backbone: pAAV2
  Vector type: AAV
Growth in bacteria
  Bacterial resistance: Ampicillin, 100 μg/mL
  Growth temperature: 37°C
  Growth strain: NEB Stable
  Copy number: High Copy
Gene/Insert
  Gene/Insert name: SYFP2
  Species: Synthetic
  Promoter: minBG
  Cloning method: Gibson Cloning
Terms and licenses: Academic/Nonprofit Terms; Industry Terms: Not Available to Industry
Depositor comments: 5' Cloning Site: MluI (not destroyed), 3' Cloning Site: SgrAI (not destroyed). Please visit https://doi.org/10.1101/2024.06.10.597244 for bioRxiv preprint.
How to cite: AiP1905 - pAAV-AiE2540m-minBG-SYFP2-WPRE-BGHpA was a gift from Allen Institute for Brain Science & Bosiljka Tasic (Addgene plasmid # 220680 ; http://n2t.net/addgene:220680 ; RRID:Addgene_220680)
